>Addgene plasmid #148421 | pcDNA3.1-MS2-HA-HsRck_296-472-QHTRtoAAAA_AC | depositor full sequence | sequence record 290869 | Full Sequence
GACGGATCGGGAGATCTCCCGATCCCCTATGGTGCACTCTCAGTACAATCTGCTCTGATGCCGCATAGTT
AAGCCAGTATCTGCTCCCTGCTTGTGTGTTGGAGGTCGCTGAGTAGTGCGCGAGCAAAATTTAAGCTACA
ACAAGGCAAGGCTTGACCGACAATTGCATGAAGAATCTGCTTAGGGTTAGGCGTTTTGCGCTGCTTCGCG
ATGTACGGGCCAGATATACGCGTTGACATTGATTATTGACTAGTTATTAATAGTAATCAATTACGGGGTC
ATTAGTTCATAGCCCATATATGGAGTTCCGCGTTACATAACTTACGGTAAATGGCCCGCCTGGCTGACCG
CCCAACGACCCCCGCCCATTGACGTCAATAATGACGTATGTTCCCATAGTAACGCCAATAGGGACTTTCC
ATTGACGTCAATGGGTGGAGTATTTACGGTAAACTGCCCACTTGGCAGTACATCAAGTGTATCATATGCC
AAGTACGCCCCCTATTGACGTCAATGACGGTAAATGGCCCGCCTGGCATTATGCCCAGTACATGACCTTA
TGGGACTTTCCTACTTGGCAGTACATCTACGTATTAGTCATCGCTATTACCATGGTGATGCGGTTTTGGC
AGTACATCAATGGGCGTGGATAGCGGTTTGACTCACGGGGATTTCCAAGTCTCCACCCCATTGACGTCAA
TGGGAGTTTGTTTTGGCACCAAAATCAACGGGACTTTCCAAAATGTCGTAACAACTCCGCCCCATTGACG
CAAATGGGCGGTAGGCGTGTACGGTGGGAGGTCTATATAAGCAGAGCTCTCTGGCTAACTAGAGAACCCA
CTGCTTACTGGCTTATCGAAATTAATACGACTCACTATAGGGAGACCCAAGCTTGCCACCATGGCTTCTA
ACTTTACTCAGTTCGTTCTCGTCGACAATGGCGGAACTGGCGACGTGACTGTCGCCCCAAGCAACTTCGC
TAACGGGGTCGCTGAATGGATCAGCTCTAACTCGCGATCACAGGCTTACAAAGTAACCTGTAGCGTTCGT
CAGAGCTCTGCGCAGAATCGCAAATACACCATCAAAGTCGAGGTGCCTAAAGTGGCAACCCAGACTGTTG
GTGGTGAAGAGCTTCCTGTAGCCGGATGGAGATCTTACTTAAATATGGAACTAACCATTCCAATTTTCGC
CACGAATTCCGACTGCGAGCTTATTGTTAAGGCAATGCAAGGTCTCCTAAAAGATGGAAACCCGATTCCC
TCGGCCATCGCGGCCAACTCCGGCATCTACGGAGGTGGAGGTGGATCTGGTGGATCTCCTCCACATATGG
CTTACCCATACGATGTTCCAGATTACGCTCCTCCAAAGCTTGGATCCGAATTCCCGGGTCGACTCGAGAA
GGGAGTAACCCAGTACTACGCATATGTAACTGAGCGCGCAAAAGTAGCGTGCCTCAACGCACTTTTCTCC
GCACTTCAGATAAACCAGTCGATCATTTTCTGTAACTCCTCTCAGCGAGTTGAATTGCTAGCCAAGAAGA
TTTCTCAACTGGGTTATTCTTGCTTCTATATTCATGCTAAAATGAGGCAGGAACATCGAAATCGTGTATT
TCATGATTTCCGAAATGGCTTATGCCGCAATCTTGTTTGCACTGATCTGTTTACCCGAGGTATTGATATA
CAAGCTGTGAATGTGGTAATAAACTTTGATTTCCCAAAGCTGGCAGAGACCTATCTCCATCGTATTGGAA
GATCAGGTCGCTTTGGTCATCTTGGCTTAGCCATCAACTTGATCACATATGATGATCGCTTCAACCTGAA
AAGTATTGAGGAGCAGCTGGGAACAGAAATTAAACCTATTCCGAGCAACATTGATAAGAGCCTGTATGTG
GCAGAATACCACAGCGAGCCTGTAGAAGATGAGAAACCTTAAGCGGCCGCCTAGAGGGCCCTATTCTATA
GTGTCACCTAAATGCTAGAGCTCGCTGATCAGCCTCGACTGTGCCTTCTAGTTGCCAGCCATCTGTTGTT
TGCCCCTCCCCCGTGCCTTCCTTGACCCTGGAAGGTGCCACTCCCACTGTCCTTTCCTAATAAAATGAGG
AAATTGCATCGCATTGTCTGAGTAGGTGTCATTCTATTCTGGGGGGTGGGGTGGGGCAGGACAGCAAGGG
GGAGGATTGGGAAGACAATAGCAGGCATGCTGGGGATGCGGTGGGCTCTATGGCTTCTGAGGCGGAAAGA
ACCAGCTGGGGCTCTAGGGGGTATCCCC
[124 nt withheld, positions 2269-2392]
C
[91 nt withheld, positions 2394-2484]
A
[49 nt withheld, positions 2486-2534]
CCTTTGACGTTGGAGTCCACGTTCTTT
[37 nt withheld, positions 2562-2598]
ACCCTATCTCGGTCTATTCTTTTGATTTATAAGGGATTTTGCCGATTTCGGCCTATTGGTTAAAAAATGA
GCTGATTTAACAAAAATTTAACGCGAATTAATTCTGTGGAATGTGTGTCAGTTAGGGTGTGGAAAGTCCC
CAGGCTCCCCAGCAGGCAGAAGTATGCAAAGCATGCATCTCAATTAGTCAGCAACCAGGTGTGGAAAGTC
CCCAGGCTCCCCAGCAGGCAGAAGTATGCAAAGCATGCATCTCAATTAGTCAGCAACCATAGTCCCGCCC
CTAACTCCGCCCATCCCGCCCCTAACTCCGCCCAGTTCCGCCCATTCTCCGCCCCATGGCTGACTAATTT
TTTTTATTTATGCAGAGGCCGAGGCCGCCTCTGCCTCTGAGCTATTCCAGAAGTAGTGAGGAGGCTTTTT
TGGAGGCCTAGGCTTTTGCAAAAAGCTCCCGGGAGCTTGTATATCCATTTTCGGATCTGATCAAGAGACA
GGATGAGGATCGTTTCGCATGATTGAACAAGATGGATTGCACGCAGGTTCTCCGGCCGCTTGGGTGGAGA
GGCTATTCGGCTATGACTGGGCACAACAGACAATCGGCTGCTCTGATGCCGCCGTGTTCCGGCTGTCAGC
GCAGGGGCGCCCGGTTCTTTTTGTCAAGACCGACCTGTCCGGTGCCCTGAATGAACTGCAGGACGAGGCA
GCGCGGCTATCGTGGCTGGCCACGACGGGCGTTCCTTGCGCAGCTGTGCTCGACGTTGTCACTGAAGCGG
GAAGGGACTGGCTGCTATTGGGCGAAGTGCCGGGGCAGGATCTCCTGTCATCTCACCTTGCTCCTGCCGA
GAAAGTATCCATCATGGCTGATGCAATGCGGCGGCTGCATACGCTTGATCCGGCTACCTGCCCATTCGAC
CACCAAGCGAAACATCGCATCGAGCGAGCACGTACTCGGATGGAAGCCGGTCTTGTCGATCAGGATGATC
TGGACGAAGAGCATCAGGGGCTCGCGCCAGCCGAACTGTTCGCCAGGCTCAAGGCGCGCATGCCCGACGG
CGAGGATCTCGTCGTGACCCATGGCGATGCCTGCTTGCCGAATATCATGGTGGAAAATGGCCGCTTTTCT
GGATTCATCGACTGTGGCCGGCTGGGTGTGGCGGACCGCTATCAGGACATAGCGTTGGCTACCCGTGATA
TTGCTGAAGAGCTTGGCGGCGAATGGGCTGACCGCTTCCTCGTGCTTTACGGTATCGCCGCTCCCGATTC
GCAGCGCATCGCCTTCTATCGCCTTCTTGACGAGTTCTTCTGAGCGGGACTCTGGGGTTCGAAATGACCG
ACCAAGCGACGCCCAACCTGCCATCACGAGATTTCGATTCCACCGCCGCCTTCTATGAAAGGTTGGGCTT
CGGAATCGTTTTCCGGGACGCCGGCTGGATGATCCTCCAGCGCGGGGATCTCATGCTGGAGTTCTTCGCC
CACCCCAACTTGTTTATTGCAGCTTATAATGGTTACAAATAAAGCAATAGCATCACAAATTTCACAAATA
AAGCATTTTTTTCACTGCATTCTAGTTGTGGTTTGTCCAAACTCATCAATGTATCTTATCATGTCTGTAT
ACCGTCGACCTCTAGCTAGAGCTTGGCGTAATCATGGTCATAGCTGTTTCCTGTGTGAAATTGTTATCCG
CTCACAATTCCACACAACATACGAGCCGGAAGCATAAAGTGTAAAGCCTGGGGTGCCTAATGAGTGAGCT
AACTCACATTAATTGCGTTGCGCTCACTGCCCGCTTTCCAGTCGGGAAACCTGTCGTGCCAGCTGCATTA
ATGAATCGGCCAACGCGCGGGGAGAGGCGGTTTGCGTATTGGGCGCTCTTCCGCTTCCTCGCTCACTGAC
TCGCTGCGCTCGGTCGTTCGGCTGCGGCGAGCGGTATCAGCTCACTCAAAGGCGGTAATACGGTTATCCA
CAGAATCAGGGGATAACGCAGGAAAGAACATGTGAGCAAAAGGCCAGCAAAAGGCCAGGAACCGTAAAAA
GGCCGCGTTGCTGGCGTTTTTCCATAGGCTCCGCCCCCCTGACGAGCATCACAAAAATCGACGCTCAAGT
CAGAGGTGGCGAAACCCGACAGGACTATAAAGATACCAGGCGTTTCCCCCTGGAAGCTCCCTCGTGCGCT
CTCCTGTTCCGACCCTGCCGCTTACCGGATACCTGTCCGCCTTTCTCCCTTCGGGAAGCGTGGCGCTTTC
TCATAGCTCACGCTGTAGGTATCTCAGTTCGGTGTAGGTCGTTCGCTCCAAGCTGGGCTGTGTGCACGAA
CCCCCCGTTCAGCCCGACCGCTGCGCCTTATCCGGTAACTATCGTCTTGAGTCCAACCCGGTAAGACACG
ACTTATCGCCACTGGCAGCAGCCACTGGTAACAGGATTAGCAGAGCGAGGTATGTAGGCGGTGCTACAGA
GTTCTTGAAGTGGTGGCCTAACTACGGCTACACTAGAAGAACAGTATTTGGTATCTGCGCTCTGCTGAAG
CCAGTTACCTTCGGAAAAAGAGTTGGTAGCTCTTGATCCGGCAAACAAACCACCGCTGGTAGCGGTTTTT
TTGTTTGCAAGCAGCAGATTACGCGCAGAAAAAAAGGATCTCAAGAAGATCCTTTGATCTTTTCTACGGG
GTCTGACGCTCAGTGGAACGAAAACTCACGTTAAGGGATTTTGGTCATGAGATTATCAAAAAGGATCTTC
ACCTAGATCCTTTTAAATTAAAAATGAAGTTTTAAATCAATCTAAAGTATATATGAGTAAACTTGGTCTG
ACAGTTACCAATGCTTAATCAGTGAGGCACCTATCTCAGCGATCTGTCTATTTCGTTCATCCATAGTTGC
CTGACTCCCCGTCGTGTAGATAACTACGATACGGGAGGGCTTACCATCTGGCCCCAGTGCTGCAATGATA
CCGCGAGACCCACGCTCACCGGCTCCAGATTTATCAGCAATAAACCAGCCAGCCGGAAGGGCCGAGCGCA
GAAGTGGTCCTGCAACTTTATCCGCCTCCATCCAGTCTATTAATTGTTGCCGGGAAGCTAGAGTAAGTAG
TTCGCCAGTTAATAGTTTGCGCAACGTTGTTGCCATTGCTACAGGCATCGTGGTGTCACGCTCGTCGTTT
GGTATGGCTTCATTCAGCTCCGGTTCCCAACGATCAAGGCGAGTTACATGATCCCCCATGTTGTGCAAAA
AAGCGGTTAGCTCCTTCGGTCCTCCGATCGTTGTCAGAAGTAAGTTGGCCGCAGTGTTATCACTCATGGT
TATGGCAGCACTGCATAATTCTCTTACTGTCATGCCATCCGTAAGATGCTTTTCTGTGACTGGTGAGTAC
TCAACCAAGTCATTCTGAGAATAGTGTATGCGGCGACCGAGTTGCTCTTGCCCGGCGTCAATACGGGATA
ATACCGCGCCACATAGCAGAACTTTAAAAGTGCTCATCATTGGAAAACGTTCTTCGGGGCGAAAACTCTC
AAGGATCTTACCGCTGTTGAGATCCAGTTCGATGTAACCCACTCGTGCACCCAACTGATCTTCAGCATCT
TTTACTTTCACCAGCGTTTCTGGGTGAGCAAAAACAGGAAGGCAAAATGCCGCAAAAAAGGGAATAAGGG
CGACACGGAAATGTTGAATACTCATACTCTTCCTTTTTCAATATTATTGAAGCATTTATCAGGGTTATTG
TCTCATGAGCGGATACATATTTGAATGTATTTAGAAAAATAAACAAATAGGGGTTCCGCGCACATTTCCC
CGAAAAGTGCCACCTGACGTC
Features (pLannotate 1.2.2; 23 found; start..end, strand, type, name):
     28..80      -  misc_feature   bom (fragment): basis of mobility region from pBR322
    235..614     +  enhancer       CMV enhancer: human cytomegalovirus immediate early enhancer
    615..818     +  promoter       CMV promoter: human cytomegalovirus (CMV) immediate early promoter
    814..847     +  LTR            5' LTR (truncated) (fragment): truncated 5' long terminal repeat (LTR) from HIV-1
    863..881     +  promoter       T7 promoter: promoter for bacteriophage T7 RNA polymerase
    904..1290    +  CDS            MS2: bacteriophage MS2 coat protein binds to a specific stem-loop structure in the viral RNA (Peabody, 1993)
   1333..1359    +  CDS            3xHA (fragment): three tandem HA epitope tags
   1399..1929    +  CDS            DDX6 (fragment): DDX6_HUMAN - Also known as HLR2, RCK. Experimental evidence at protein level: Swiss-Prot protein existence level 1. Essential for the formation of P-bodies, cytosolic membrane- less ribonucleoprotein granules involved in RNA metabolism through the coordinated storage of mRNAs encoding regulatory functions (PubMed:25995375, PubMed:27342281, PubMed:31422817). Plays a role in P- bodies to coordinate the storage of translationally inactive mRNAs in the cytoplasm and prevent their degradation (PubMed:27342281). In the process of mRNA degradation, plays a role in mRNA decapping (PubMed:16364915). Bl
   1955..1973    -  promoter       SP6 promoter: promoter for bacteriophage SP6 RNA polymerase
   1999..2223    +  polyA_signal   bGH poly(A) signal: bovine growth hormone polyadenylation signal
   2227..2248    +  promoter       SV40 promoter (fragment): SV40 enhancer and early promoter
   2269..2697    +  rep_origin     f1 ori (sequence partly withheld): f1 bacteriophage origin of replication; arrow indicates direction of (+) strand synthesis
   2711..3040    +  promoter       SV40 promoter: SV40 enhancer and early promoter
   3107..3898    +  CDS            neo: KKA2_KLEPN - Also known as kan, nptII. Experimental evidence at protein level: Swiss-Prot protein existence level 1. Resistance to kanamycin, neomycin, paromomycin, ribostamycin, butirosin and gentamicin B. From Klebsiella pneumoniae.
   3922..4080    +  CDS            ble (fragment): BLE_KLEPN - Experimental evidence at protein level: Swiss-Prot protein existence level 1. Binding protein with a strong affinity to the bleomycin family of antibiotics. Binds to CL990; an antimitotic-antibiotic compound. From Klebsiella pneumoniae.
   4075..4196    +  polyA_signal   SV40 poly(A) signal: SV40 polyadenylation signal
   4269..4285    -  protein_bind   lac operator: The lac repressor binds to the lac operator to inhibit transcription in E. coli. This inhibition can be relieved by adding lactose or isopropyl-β-D-thiogalactopyranoside (IPTG). lac repressor encoded by lacI
   4293..4323    -  promoter       lac promoter: promoter for the E. coli lac operon
   4338..4359    -  protein_bind   CAP binding site: CAP binding activates transcription in the presence of cAMP. E. coli catabolite activator protein
   4372..4464    -  CDS            lacI (fragment): lac repressor; lacI; The lac repressor binds to the lac operator to inhibit transcription in E. coli. This inhibition can be relieved by adding lactose or isopropyl-β-D-thiogalactopyranoside (IPTG).
   4647..5232    -  rep_origin     ori: high-copy-number ColE1/pMB1/pBR322/pUC origin of replication
   5403..6263    -  CDS            AmpR: β-lactamase; bla; confers resistance to ampicillin, carbenicillin, and related antibiotics
   6264..6368    -  promoter       AmpR promoter: bla
