[The description below was written by a language model from this plasmid's Addgene catalogue record and pLannotate feature annotations shown in this document.]
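Description:
pcDNA3.1-MS2-HA-HsRck_296-472-QHTRtoAAAA_AC is a 6,399 nt mammalian expression plasmid. The catalogue lists the backbone as unknown, but the name and the annotated features are consistent with a pcDNA3.1-type vector. It is maintained in E. coli through a high-copy ColE1/pUC origin and ampicillin resistance (AmpR with its own bla promoter), and it also carries an f1 origin. A neomycin phosphotransferase gene, driven by the SV40 early promoter and followed by the SV40 poly(A) signal, would allow G418 selection of transfected mammalian cells. Several short annotations (truncated HIV-1 LTR, ble, lacI and bom fragments) appear to be partial matches within backbone sequence rather than functional elements.

The expression cassette uses the CMV immediate-early enhancer and promoter and ends in the bovine growth hormone polyadenylation signal, with T7 and SP6 promoters flanking the insert. The open reading frame encodes the bacteriophage MS2 coat protein, an HA epitope (annotated as a fragment of a 3xHA tag) and a fragment of human DDX6 (Rck/p54) that, according to the construct name, spans residues 296–472. DDX6 is a P-body-associated protein involved in translational repression and mRNA decapping. The name indicates that a QHTR motif has been replaced by four alanines, but the record does not give the residue positions or the functional consequence of the change. The MS2 coat protein binds a specific RNA stem-loop, so a fusion of this kind can be tethered to reporter mRNAs carrying MS2 binding sites, while the HA tag permits detection. The associated publication concerns mRNA silencing by miRISC and the CCR4-NOT complex. The depositor sequence may be theoretical rather than fully verified.
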