Addgene plasmid #148421: pcDNA3.1-MS2-HA-HsRck_296-472-QHTRtoAAAA_AC
Purpose: Mammalian Expression of HsRck_296-472-QHTRtoAAAA
Depositing lab: Elisa Izaurralde. Depositing organization: Max Planck Institute for Developmental Biology. Publication: miRISC and the CCR4-NOT complex silence mRNA targets independently of 43S ribosomal scanning. Kuzuoglu-Ozturk D, Bhandari D, Huntzinger E, Fauser M, Helms S, Izaurralde E. EMBO J. 2016 Jun 1;35(11):1186-203. doi: 10.15252/embj.201592901. Epub 2016 Mar 23. PubMed 27009120.
Backbone
  Vector backbone: Unknown
  Vector type: Mammalian Expression
Growth in bacteria
  Bacterial resistance: Ampicillin, 100 μg/mL
  Growth temperature: 37°C
  Growth strain: DH5alpha
  Copy number: High Copy
Gene/Insert
  Gene/Insert name: HsRck_296-472-QHTRtoAAAA (alt name: DDX6)
  Species: H. sapiens (human)
  Entrez Gene: DDX6 (a.k.a. HLR2, IDDILF, P54, RCK, Rck/p54)
  Cloning method: Unknown
Terms and licenses: Academic/Nonprofit Terms; Industry Terms: Not Available to Industry
Depositor comments: ORF extracted from NCBI: NM_004397.3 Plasmids from this collection were made available to the research community and donated after the lab closed. Please note that the sequence provided by the depositing laboratory may be theoretical/predicted or based on Sanger sequencing results. There may be discrepancies between sequencing results obtained by Addgene and the depositor sequence. If an Addgene verified sequence is not available, please contact before placing your order to request that our lab fully sequence the plasmid.
How to cite: pcDNA3.1-MS2-HA-HsRck_296-472-QHTRtoAAAA_AC was a gift from Elisa Izaurralde (Addgene plasmid # 148421 ; http://n2t.net/addgene:148421 ; RRID:Addgene_148421)
